>Addgene plasmid #105580 | LEP-shREN | addgene full sequence | sequence record 204164 | Addgene NGS Result
TGAAAGACCCCACCTGTAGGTTTGGCAAGCTAGCTTAAGTAACGCCATTTTGCAAGGCATGGAAAATACA
TAACTGAGAATAGAGAAGTTCAGATCAAGGTTAGGAACAGAGAGACAGCAGAATATGGGCCAAACAGGAT
ATCTGTGGTAAGCAGTTCCTGCCCCGGCTCAGGGCCAAGAACAGATGGTCCCCAGATGCGGTCCCGCCCT
CAGCAGTTTCTAGAGAACCATCAGATGTTTCCAGGGTGCCCCAAGGACCTGAAATGACCCTGTGCCTTAT
TTGAACTAACCAATCAGTTCGCTTCTCGCTTCTGTTCGCGCGCTTCTGCTCCCCGAGCTCAATAAAAGAG
CCCACAACCCCTCACTCGGCGCGCCAGTCCTCCGATAGACTGCGTCGCCCGGGTACCCGTATTCCCAATA
AAGCCTCTTGCTGTTTGCATCCGAATCGTGGACTCGCTGATCCTTGGGAGGGTCTCCTCAGATTGATTGA
CTGCCCACCTCGGGGGTCTTTCATTTGGAGGTTCCACCGAGATTTGGAGACCCCTGCCCAGGGACCACCG
ACCCCCCCGCCGGGAGGTAAGCTGGCCAGCGGTCGTTTCGTGTCTGTCTCTGTCTTTGTGCGTGTTTGTG
CCGGCATCTAATGTTTGCGCCTGCGTCTGTACTAGTTAGCTAACTAGCTCTGTATCTGGCGGACCCGTGG
TGGAACTGACGAGTTCTGAACACCCGGCCGCAACCCTGGGAGACGTCCCAGGGACTTTGGGGGCCGTTTT
TGTGGCCCGACCTGAGGAAGGGAGTCGATGTGGAATCCGACCCCGTCAGGATATGTGGTTCTGGTAGGAG
ACGAGAACCTAAAACAGTTCCCGCCTCCGTCTGAATTTTTGCTTTCGGTTTGGAACCGAAGCCGCGCGTC
TTGTCTGCTGCAGCGCTGCAGCATCGTTCTGTGTTGTCTCTGTCTGACTGTGTTTCTGTATTTGTCTGAA
AATTAGGGCCAGACTGTTACCACTCCCTTAAGTTTGACCTTAGGTCACTGGAAAGATGTCGAGCGGATCG
CTCACAACCAGTCGGTAGATGTCAAGAAGAGACGTTGGGTTACCTTCTGCTCTGCAGAATGGCCAACCTT
TAACGTCGGATGGCCGCGAGACGGCACCTTTAACCGAGACCTCATCACCCAGGTTAAGATCAAGGTCTTT
TCACCTGGCCCGCATGGACACCCAGACCAGGTCCCCTACATCGTGACCTGGGAAGCCTTGGCTTTTGACC
CCCCTCCCTGGGTCAAGCCCTTTGTACACCCTAAGCCTCCGCCTCCTCTTCCTCCATCCGCCCCGTCTCT
CCCCCTTGAACCTCCTCGTTCGACCCCGCCTCGATCCTCCCTTTATCCAGCCCTCACTCCTTCTCTAGGC
GCCGGAATTAGATCTCTCGACTAGGGATAACAGGGTAATTGTTTGAATGAGGCTTCAGTACTTTACAGAA
TCGTTGCCTGCACATCTTGGAAACACTTGCTGGGATTACTTCGACTTCTTAACCCAACAGAAGGCTCGAG
AAGGTATATTGCTGTTGACAGTGAGCGCAGGAATTATAATGCTTATCTATAGTGAAGCCACAGATGTATA
GATAAGCATTATAATTCCTATGCCTACTGCCTCGGACTTCAAGGGGCTAGAATTCGAGCAATTATCTTGT
TTACTAAAACTGAATACCTTGCTATCTCTTTGATACATTTTTACAAAGCTGAATTAAAATGGTATAAATT
AAATCACTTTTTTCAATTGACGCGTGATCTAATTCTACCGGGTAGGGGAGGCGCTTTTCCCAAGGCAGTC
TGGAGCATGCGCTTTAGCAGCCCCGCTGGGCACTTGGCGCTACACAAGTGGCCTCTGGCCTCGCACACAT
TCCACATCCACCGGTAGGCGCCAACCGGCTCCGTTCTTTGGTGGCCCCTTCGCGCCACCTTCTACTCCTC
CCCTAGTCAGGAAGTTCCCCCCCGCCCCGCAGCTCGCGTCGTGCAGGACGTGACAAATGGAAGTAGCACG
TCTCACTAGTCTCGTGCAGATGGACAGCACCGCTGAGCAATGGAAGCGGGTAGGCCTTTGGGGCAGCGGC
CAATAGCAGCTTTGCTCCTTCGCTTTCTGGGCTCAGAGGCTGGGAAGGGGTGGGTCCGGGGGCGGGCTCA
GGGGCGGGCTCAGGGGCGGGGCGGGCGCCCGAAGGTCCTCCGGAGGCCCGGCATTCTGCACGCTTCAAAA
GCGCACGTCTGCCGCGCTGTTCTCCTCTTCCTCATCTCCGGGCCTTTCGACCTGCAGCCCAAGCTTACCA
TGACCGAGTACAAGCCCACGGTGCGCCTCGCCACCCGCGACGACGTCCCCAGGGCCGTACGCACCCTCGC
CGCCGCGTTCGCCGACTACCCCGCCACGCGCCACACCGTCGATCCGGACCGCCACATCGAGCGGGTCACC
GAGCTGCAAGAACTCTTCCTCACGCGCGTCGGGCTCGACATCGGCAAGGTGTGGGTCGCGGACGACGGCG
CCGCGGTGGCGGTCTGGACCACGCCGGAGAGCGTCGAAGCGGGGGCGGTGTTCGCCGAGATCGGCCCGCG
CATGGCCGAGTTGAGCGGTTCCCGGCTGGCCGCGCAGCAACAGATGGAAGGCCTCCTGGCGCCGCACCGG
CCCAAGGAGCCCGCGTGGTTCCTGGCCACCGTCGGCGTCTCGCCCGACCACCAGGGCAAGGGTCTGGGCA
GCGCCGTCGTGCTCCCCGGAGTGGAGGCGGCCGAGCGCGCCGGGGTGCCCGCCTTCCTGGAGACCTCCGC
GCCCCGCAACCTCCCCTTCTACGAGCGGCTCGGCTTCACCGTCACCGCCGACGTCGAGGTGCCCGAAGGA
CCGCGCACCTGGTGCATGACCCGCAAGCCCGGTGCCTGACGCCCGCCCCACGACCCGCAGCGCCCGACCG
AAAGGAGCGCACGACCCCATGCATCCAATTCCGCCCCCCCCCCCTAACGTTACTGGCCGAAGCCGCTTGG
AATAAGGCCGGTGTGCGTTTGTCTATATGTTATTTTCCACCATATTGCCGTCTTTTGGCAATGTGAGGGC
CCGGAAACCTGGCCCTGTCTTCTTGACGAGCATTCCTAGGGGTCTTTCCCCTCTCGCCAAAGGAATGCAA
GGTCTGTTGAATGTCGTGAAGGAAGCAGTTCCTCTGGAAGCTTCTTGAAGACAAACAACGTCTGTAGCGA
CCCTTTGCAGGCAGCGGAACCCCCCACCTGGCGACAGGTGCCTCTGCGGCCAAAAGCCACGTGTATAAGA
TACACCTGCAAAGGCGGCACAACCCCAGTGCCACGTTGTGAGTTGGATAGTTGTGGAAAGAGTCAAATGG
CTCTCCTCAAGCGTATTCAACAAGGGGCTGAAGGATGCCCAGAAGGTACCCCATTGTATGGGATCTGATC
TGGGGCCTCGGTGCACATGCTTTACATGTGTTTAGTCGAGGTTAAAAAAACGTCTAGGCCCCCCGAACCA
CGGGGACGTGGTTTTCCTTTGAAAAACACGATGATAATATGGCCACAACCATGGTGAGCAAGGGCGAGGA
GCTGTTCACCGGGGTGGTGCCCATCCTGGTCGAGCTGGACGGCGACGTAAACGGCCACAAGTTCAGCGTG
TCTGGCGAGGGCGAGGGCGATGCCACCTACGGCAAGCTGACCCTGAAGTTCATCTGCACCACCGGCAAGC
TGCCCGTGCCCTGGCCCACCCTCGTGACCACCCTGACCTACGGCGTGCAGTGCTTCAGCCGCTACCCCGA
CCACATGAAGCAGCACGACTTCTTCAAGTCCGCCATGCCCGAAGGCTACGTCCAGGAGCGCACCATCTTC
TTCAAGGACGACGGCAACTACAAGACCCGCGCCGAGGTGAAGTTCGAGGGCGACACCCTGGTGAACCGCA
TCGAGCTGAAGGGCATCGACTTCAAGGAGGACGGCAACATCCTGGGGCACAAGCTGGAGTACAACTACAA
CAGCCACAACGTCTATATCATGGCCGACAAGCAGAAGAACGGCATCAAGGCGAACTTCAAGATCCGCCAC
AACATCGAGGACGGCAGCGTGCAGCTCGCCGACCACTACCAGCAGAACACCCCCATCGGCGACGGCCCCG
TGCTGCTGCCCGACAACCACTACCTGAGCACCCAGTCCGCCCTGAGCAAAGACCCCAACGAGAAGCGCGA
TCACATGGTCCTGCTGGAGTTCGTGACCGCCGCCGGGATCACTCTCGGCATGGACGAGCTGTACAAGTAA
TGAATTAATTAAGAATTATCAAGCTTATCGATACCGTCGACCTGCAGCCAAGCTTATCGATAAAATAAAA
GATTTTATTTAGTCTCCAGAAAAAGGGGGGAATGAAAGACCCCACCTGTAGGTTTGGCAAGCTAGCTTAA
GTAACGCCATTTTGCAAGGCATGGAAAATACATAACTGAGAATAGAGAAGTTCAGATCAAGGTTAGGAAC
AGAGAGACAGCAGAATATGGGCCAAACAGGATATCTGTGGTAAGCAGTTCCTGCCCCGGCTCAGGGCCAA
GAACAGATGGTCCCCAGATGCGGTCCCGCCCTCAGCAGTTTCTAGAGAACCATCAGATGTTTCCAGGGTG
CCCCAAGGACCTGAAATGACCCTGTGCCTTATTTGAACTAACCAATCAGTTCGCTTCTCGCTTCTGTTCG
CGCGCTTCTGCTCCCCGAGCTCAATAAAAGAGCCCACAACCCCTCACTCGGCGCGCCAGTCCTCCGATAG
ACTGCGTCGCCCGGGTACCCGTGTATCCAATAAACCCTCTTGCAGTTGCATCCGACTTGTGGTCTCGCTG
TTCCTTGGGAGGGTCTCCTCTGAGTGATTGACTACCCGTCAGCGGGGGTCTTTCATGGGTAACAGTTTCT
TGAAGTTGGAGAACAACATTCTGAGGGTAGGAGTCGAATATTAAGTAATCCTGACTCAATTAGCCACTGT
TTTGAATCCACATACTCCAATACTCCTGAAATAGTTCATTATGGACAGCGCAGAAAGAGCTGGGGAGAAT
TGTGAAATTGTTATCCGCTCACAATTCCACACAACATACGAGCCGGAAGCATAAAGTGTAAAGCCTGGGG
TGCCTAATGAGTGAGCTAACTCACATTAATTGCGTTGCGCTCACTGCCCGCTTTCCAGTCGGGAAACCTG
TCGTGCCAGCTGCATTAATGAATCGGCCAACGCGCGGGGAGAGGCGGTTTGCGTATTGGGCGCTCTTCCG
CTTCCTCGCTCACTGACTCGCTGCGCTCGGTCGTTCGGCTGCGGCGAGCGGTATCAGCTCACTCAAAGGC
GGTAATACGGTTATCCACAGAATCAGGGGATAACGCAGGAAAGAACATGTGAGCAAAAGGCCAGCAAAAG
GCCAGGAACCGTAAAAAGGCCGCGTTGCTGGCGTTTTTCCATAGGCTCCGCCCCCCTGACGAGCATCACA
AAAATCGACGCTCAAGTCAGAGGTGGCGAAACCCGACAGGACTATAAAGATACCAGGCGTTTCCCCCTGG
AAGCTCCCTCGTGCGCTCTCCTGTTCCGACCCTGCCGCTTACCGGATACCTGTCCGCCTTTCTCCCTTCG
GGAAGCGTGGCGCTTTCTCATAGCTCACGCTGTAGGTATCTCAGTTCGGTGTAGGTCGTTCGCTCCAAGC
TGGGCTGTGTGCACGAACCCCCCGTTCAGCCCGACCGCTGCGCCTTATCCGGTAACTATCGTCTTGAGTC
CAACCCGGTAAGACACGACTTATCGCCACTGGCAGCAGCCACTGGTAACAGGATTAGCAGAGCGAGGTAT
GTAGGCGGTGCTACAGAGTTCTTGAAGTGGTGGCCTAACTACGGCTACACTAGAAGAACAGTATTTGGTA
TCTGCGCTCTGCTGAAGCCAGTTACCTTCGGAAAAAGAGTTGGTAGCTCTTGATCCGGCAAACAAACCAC
CGCTGGTAGCGGTGGTTTTTTTGTTTGCAAGCAGCAGATTACGCGCAGAAAAAAAGGATCTCAAGAAGAT
CCTTTGATCTTTTCTACGGGGTCTGACGCTCAGTGGAACGAAAACTCACGTTAAGGGATTTTGGTCATGA
GATTATCAAAAAGGATCTTCACCTAGATCCTTTTAAATTAAAAATGAAGTTTTAAATCAATCTAAAGTAT
ATATGAGTAAACTTGGTCTGACAGTTACCAATGCTTAATCAGTGAGGCACCTATCTCAGCGATCTGTCTA
TTTCGTTCATCCATAGTTGCCTGACTCCCCGTCGTGTAGATAACTACGATACGGGAGGGCTTACCATCTG
GCCCCAGTGCTGCAATGATACCGCGAGACCCACGCTCACCGGCTCCAGATTTATCAGCAATAAACCAGCC
AGCCGGAAGGGCCGAGCGCAGAAGTGGTCCTGCAACTTTATCCGCCTCCATCCAGTCTATTAATTGTTGC
CGGGAAGCTAGAGTAAGTAGTTCGCCAGTTAATAGTTTGCGCAACGTTGTTGCCATTGCTACAGGCATCG
TGGTGTCACGCTCGTCGTTTGGTATGGCTTCATTCAGCTCCGGTTCCCAACGATCAAGGCGAGTTACATG
ATCCCCCATGTTGTGCAAAAAAGCGGTTAGCTCCTTCGGTCCTCCGATCGTTGTCAGAAGTAAGTTGGCC
GCAGTGTTATCACTCATGGTTATGGCAGCACTGCATAATTCTCTTACTGTCATGCCATCCGTAAGATGCT
TTTCTGTGACTGGTGAGTACTCAACCAAGTCATTCTGAGAATAGTGTATGCGGCGACCGAGTTGCTCTTG
CCCGGCGTCAATACGGGATAATACCGCGCCACATAGCAGAACTTTAAAAGTGCTCATCATTGGAAAACGT
TCTTCGGGGCGAAAACTCTCAAGGATCTTACCGCTGTTGAGATCCAGTTCGATGTAACCCACTCGTGCAC
CCAACTGATCTTCAGCATCTTTTACTTTCACCAGCGTTTCTGGGTGAGCAAAAACAGGAAGGCAAAATGC
CGCAAAAAAGGGAATAAGGGCGACACGGAAATGTTGAATACTCATACTCTTCCTTTTTCAATATTATTGA
AGCATTTATCAGGGTTATTGTCTCATGAGCGGATACATATTTGAATGTATTTAGAAAAATAAACAAATAG
GGGTTCCGCGCACATTTCCCCGAAAAGTGCCACCTGACGTCTAAGAAACCATTATTATCATGACATTAAC
CTATAAAAATAGGCGTATCACGAGGCCCTTTCGTCTCGCGCGTTTCGGTGATGACGGTGAAAACCTCTGA
CACATGCAGCTCCCGGAGACGGTCACAGCTTGTCTGTAAGCGGATGCCGGGAGCAGACAAGCCCGTCAGG
GCGCGTCAGCGGGTGTTGGCGGGTGTCGGGGCTGGCTTAACTATGCGGCATCAGAGCAGATTGTACTGAG
AGTGCACCATATGCGGTGTGAAATACCGCACAGATGCGTAAGGAGAAAATACCGCATCAGGCGCCATTCG
CCATTCAGGCTGCGCAACTGTTGGGAAGGGCGATCGGTGCGGGCCTCTTCGCTATTACGCCAGCTGGCGA
AAGGGGGATGTGCTGCAAGGCGATTAAGTTGGGTAACGCCAGGGTTTTCCCAGTCACGACGTTGTAAAAC
GACGGCGCAAGGAATGGTGCATGCAAGGAGATGGCGCCCAACAGTCCCCCGGCCACGGGGCCTGCCACCA
TACCCACGCCGAAACAAGCGCTCATGAGCCCGAAGTGGCGAGCCCGATCTTCCCCATCGGTGATGTCGGC
GATATAGGCGCCAGCAACCGCACCTGTGGCGCCGGTGATGCCGGCCACGATGCGTCCGGCGTAGAGGCGA
TTAGTCCAATTTGTTAAAGACAGGATATCAGTGGTCCAGGCTCTAGTTTTGACTCAACAATATCACCAGC
TGAAGCCTATAGAGTACGAGCCATAGATAAAATAAAAGATTTTATTTAGTCTCCAGAAAAAGGGGGGAA
Features (pLannotate 1.2.2; 22 found; start..end, strand, type, name):
    579..920     +  misc_feature   MESV Ψ: packaging signal of murine embryonic stem cell virus
    987..1403    +  CDS            gag (truncated): truncated Moloney murine leukemia virus (MMLV) gag gene lacking the start codon
   1634..1760    +  ncRNA          3' miR-30a: sequence downstream of the 71-nt precursor of the human miR-30a microRNA (Zeng et al., 2002) miRNA
   1790..2289    +  promoter       PGK promoter: mouse phosphoglycerate kinase 1 promoter
   2310..2909    +  CDS            PuroR: puromycin N-acetyltransferase; pac from Streptomyces alboniger; confers resistance to puromycin
   3075..3537    +  misc_feature   IRES: internal ribosome entry site (IRES) of the encephalomyocarditis virus (EMCV)
   3551..4270    +  CDS            EGFP: the original enhanced GFP (Yang et al., 1996) mammalian codon-optimized
   4287..4313    +  misc_feature   MCS (fragment): pBluescript multiple cloning site
   4372..4886    +  LTR            3' LTR: 3' long terminal repeat from murine embryonic stem cell virus
   5048..5064    -  protein_bind   lac operator: The lac repressor binds to the lac operator to inhibit transcription in E. coli. This inhibition can be relieved by adding lactose or isopropyl-β-D-thiogalactopyranoside (IPTG). lac repressor encoded by lacI
   5072..5102    -  promoter       lac promoter: promoter for the E. coli lac operon
   5117..5138    -  protein_bind   CAP binding site: CAP binding activates transcription in the presence of cAMP. E. coli catabolite activator protein
   5151..5243    -  CDS            lacI (fragment): lac repressor; lacI; The lac repressor binds to the lac operator to inhibit transcription in E. coli. This inhibition can be relieved by adding lactose or isopropyl-β-D-thiogalactopyranoside (IPTG).
   5426..6014    -  rep_origin     ori: high-copy-number ColE1/pMB1/pBR322/pUC origin of replication
   6185..7045    -  CDS            AmpR: β-lactamase; bla; confers resistance to ampicillin, carbenicillin, and related antibiotics
   7046..7150    -  promoter       AmpR promoter: bla
   7245..7280    +  CDS            rop (fragment): Rop protein, which maintains plasmids at low copy number; rop
   7382..7481    +  misc_feature   bom (fragment): basis of mobility region from pBR322
   7487..7636    -  CDS            lacZα (fragment): LacZα fragment of β-galactosidase; lacZ fragment
   7636..7837    -  CDS            TcR (fragment): tetracycline efflux protein; tet; confers resistance to tetracycline
   7838..7936    +  CDS            env (fragment): murine leukemia virus gPr80 envelope polyprotein precursor; env; proteolytically cleaved into gp70SU and p15TM subunits
   7978..515     +  LTR            5' LTR (across the origin): 5' long terminal repeat from murine embryonic stem cell virus
