[The description below was written by a language model from this plasmid's Addgene catalogue record and pLannotate feature annotations shown in this document.]
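Description:
LEP-shREN is an MSCV-based gammaretroviral RNAi vector of about 8 kb that delivers a negative-control shRNA together with puromycin selection and a GFP marker. It is built on the LEP backbone (MSCV-LTR–mirE-shRNA–PGK-puro-IRES-GFP). The bacterial portion carries a high-copy ColE1/pUC-type origin and an ampicillin resistance gene with its own promoter, along with several non-functional remnants of older cloning vectors (fragments of lacI, lacZα, rop, bom, TcR and a lac promoter/operator). The record lists a recombination-reducing E. coli strain for propagation, which suits a plasmid with repeated LTRs.

The viral region is bounded by 5′ and 3′ LTRs from murine embryonic stem cell virus. The 5′ LTR is followed by the Ψ packaging signal and a truncated gag segment lacking its start codon, which together support encapsidation of the genomic RNA when packaging functions are supplied in trans. The 5′ LTR also serves as the promoter for the shRNA, which is embedded in a miR-30-derived (mirE) microRNA scaffold and was cloned between XhoI and EcoRI sites. The feature table annotates only the 3′ miR-30a flanking sequence of this cassette, not the hairpin or the 5′ flank. Downstream, a mouse PGK promoter drives a bicistronic transcript encoding puromycin N-acetyltransferase and, via an EMCV IRES, EGFP, so transduced cells can be drug-selected and tracked by fluorescence.

The insert is described as a control shRNA targeting luciferase, and the "REN" in the name suggests Renilla luciferase, though the record does not say so explicitly. The species field reads mouse, but as a control the hairpin is presumably not aimed at an endogenous gene. It serves as the non-targeting comparator for gene-specific hairpins in the same backbone, for example in knockdown experiments such as the leukemia study it was deposited with.
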