Addgene plasmid #105580: LEP-shREN
Purpose: retrovirally express control shRNA with puro resistance and GFP marker
Depositing lab: Christopher Vakoc. Depositing organization: Cold Spring Harbor Laboratory. Publication: A TFIID-SAGA Perturbation that Targets MYB and Suppresses Acute Myeloid Leukemia. Xu Y, Milazzo JP, Somerville TDD, Tarumoto Y, Huang YH, Ostrander EL, Wilkinson JE, Challen GA, Vakoc CR. Cancer Cell. 2018 Jan 8;33(1):13-28.e8. doi: 10.1016/j.ccell.2017.12.002. PubMed 29316427.
Backbone
  Vector backbone: LEP (MSCV-LTR-mirE-shRNA-PGK-puro-IRES-GFP)
  Vector type: Mammalian Expression, Retroviral, RNAi
  Selectable markers: Puromycin
Growth in bacteria
  Bacterial resistance: Ampicillin, 100 μg/mL
  Growth temperature: 37°C
  Growth strain: NEB Stable
  Copy number: Unknown
Gene/Insert
  Gene/Insert name: control shRNA targeting luciferase
  gRNA/shRNA sequence: TGCTGTTGACAGTGAGCGCAGGAATTATAATGCTTATCTATAGTGAAGCCACAGATGTATAGATAAGCATTATAATTCCTATGCCTACTGCCTCGGA
  Species: M. musculus (mouse)
  Promoter: MSCV-LTR
  Cloning method: Restriction Enzyme; 5′ cloning site XhoI (unknown if destroyed); 3′ cloning site EcoRI (unknown if destroyed)
  Sequencing primers: 5′ TGT TTG AAT GAG GCT TCA GTA C
Terms and licenses: Academic/Nonprofit Terms; Industry Terms: Not Available to Industry
How to cite: LEP-shREN was a gift from Christopher Vakoc (Addgene plasmid # 105580 ; http://n2t.net/addgene:105580 ; RRID:Addgene_105580)
